>Addgene plasmid #27053 | pTE-0X38-GCT1 | depositor full sequence | sequence record 12794 | Author sequence
CGATTTAATTAATATGCATCAATTGATTTAAATACTAGTGTTAACTATTTAATTGGGGACCCTAGAGGTC
CCCTTTTTTATTTTAAAAATTTTTTCNAAGGGGACCTCTAGGGTCCCCAGCTGGCTAGCGAGTCATGAGG
TNACCATGGTGGCCATCTAGAAATATTGGATCACGCCGCGAGCGTGTCGGTGTTCGAAGACCTGGGAATC
CAGCAGGCGCCCAACAGCACCGTCTGCTCCGTCTTCTCCAGAAAGGCGACTACGCGGTCCTCCTCGTCGG
TGGGTACGCAGCCGAATGCCCGCGGGTCGCCCACCCGCACCAGTTGCAGCGTGACATCGGCTCGATTGCT
TCGGTGGAAGTCCAGCAGTTGGGCCAGATCCGCGAGGGCCCCCCGTGAACATCGTCGTGGTAACCAGCGT
GTCGGCTTTGGCTGTGGCCGTGGTGCATTCGGTGGCGTTTGCGATCAAGGGGCGTCACGGCGAGGACCTG
GTCGACCGCTGGAACCGTGAGGGCATCGGTGCACACCGCGGGATCAGACCGTCGACGAACCATTTGAATC
CGACCGGTACCTCAACGAGTTGACGGCCGATCACGTCCAGGTTATGTTCGATGACGATCACCGTATTGCC
CTTGTCGACCAGGCCGTTGATCCGCATGCGAAGGAGATATACATATGGCTAGCAAAGGAGAAGAACTTTT
CACTGGAGTTGTCCCAATTCTTGTTGAATTAGATGGTGATGTTAATGGGCACAAATTTTCTGTCAGTGGA
GAGGGTGAAGGTGATGCTACATACGGAAAGCTTACCCTTAAATTTATTTGCACTACTGGAAAACTACCTG
TTCCATGGCCAACACTTGTCACTACTTTCTCTTATGGTGTTCAATGCTTTTCCCGTTACCCGGATCACAT
GAAACGGCATGACTTTTTCAAGAGTGCCATGCCCGAAGGTTATGTACAGGAACGCACTATATCTTTCAAA
GATGACGGGAACTACAAGACGCGTGCTGAAGTCAAGTTTGAAGGTGATACCCTTGTTAATCGTATCGAGT
TAAAAGGTATTGATTTTAAAGAAGATGGAAACATTCTCGGACACAAACTCGAGTACAACTATAACTCACA
CAATGTATACATCACGGCAGACAAACAAAAGAATGGAATCAAAGCTAACTTCAAAATTCGCCACAACATT
GAAGATGGCTCCGTTCAACTAGCAGACCATTATCAACAAAATACTCCAATTGGCGATGGCCCTGTCCTTT
TACCAGACAACCATTACCTGTCGACACAATCTGCCCTTTCGAAAGATCCCAACGAAAAGCGTGACCACAT
GGTCCTTCTTGAGTTTGTAACTGCTGCTGGGATTACACATGGCATGGATGAGCTCTACAAAGGCGCCGCA
AACGACGAAAACTACGCTTTAGCAGCTTAATGACTGCAGGTTTAAACGCGGCCGCAAACAGTATTAAACG
CAAAAAGGCCATCCGTCAGGATGGCCTTCTGCTTAGCTAATCAACTAGTTCTAGCTGCATTAATGAATCG
GCCAACGCGCGGGGAGAGGCGGTTTGCGTATTGGGCGCTCTTCCGCTTCCTCGCTCACTGACTCGCTGCG
CTCGGTCGTTCGGCTGCGGCGAGCGGTATCAGCTCACTCAAAGGCGGTAATACGGTTATCCACAGAATCA
GGGGATAACGCAGGAAAGAACATGTGAGCAAAAGGCCAGCAAAAGGCCAGGAACCGTAAAAAGGCCGCGT
TGCTGGCGTTTTTCCATAGGCTCCGCCCCCCTGACGAGCATCACAAAAATCGACGCTCAAGTCAGAGGTG
GCGAAACCCGACAGGACTATAAAGATACCAGGCGTTTCCCCCTGGAAGCTCCCTCGTGCGCTCTCCTGTT
CCGACCCTGCCGCTTACCGGATACCTGTCCGCCTTTCTCCCTTCGGGAAGCGTGGCGCTTTCTCATAGCT
CACGCTGTAGGTATCTCAGTTCGGTGTAGGTCGTTCGCTCCAAGCTGGGCTGTGTGCACGAACCCCCCGT
TCAGCCCGACCGCTGCGCCTTATCCGGTAACTATCGTCTTGAGTCCAACCCGGTAAGACACGACTTATCG
CCACTGGCAGCAGCCACTGGTAACAGGATTAGCAGAGCGAGGTATGTAGGCGGTGCTACAGAGTTCTTGA
AGTGGTGGCCTAACTACGGCTACACTAGAAGGACAGTATTTGGTATCTGCGCTCTGCTGAAGCCAGTTAC
CTTCGGAAAAAGAGTTGGTAGCTCTTGATCCGGCAAACAAACCACCGCTGGTAGCGGTGGTTTTTTTGTT
TGCAAGCAGCAGATTACGCGCAGAAAAAAAGGATCTCAAGAAGATCCTTTGATCTTTTCTACGGGGTCTG
ACGCTCAGTGGAACGAAAACTCACGTTAAGGGATTTTGGTCATGAGATTATCAAAAAGGATCTTCACCTA
GATCCTTTTAAATTAAAAATGAAGTTTTAAATCAATCTAAAGTATATATGAGTAAACTTGGTCTGACAGT
TACCAATGCTTAATCAGTGAGGCACCTATCTCAGCGATCTGTCTATTTCGTTCATCCATAGTTGCCTGAC
TCCCCGGACGTGGCCGACCAGCCCGTCATCGTCAACGCCTGACCGCGGTGCGGACAGGCCGTGTCGCGAC
CGGCCGTGCGGAATTAAGCCGGCCCGTACCCTGTGAATAGAGGTCCGCTGTGACACAAGAATCCCTGTTA
CTTCTCGACCGTATTGATTCGGATGATTCCTACGCGAGCCTGCGGAACGACCAGGAATTCTGGGAGCCGC
TGGCCCGCCGAGCCCTGGAGGAGCTCGGGCTGCCGGTGCCGCCGGTGCTGCGGGTGCCCGGCGAGAGCAC
CAACCCCGTACTGGTCGGCGAGCCCGACCCGGTGATCAAGCTGTTCGGCGAGCACTGGTGCGGTCCGGAG
AGCCTCGCGTCGGAGTCGGAGGCGTACGCGGTCCTGGCGGACGCCCCGGTGCCGGTGCCCCGCCTCCTCG
GCCGCGGCGAGCTGCGGCCCGGCACCGGAGCCTGGCCGTGGCCCTACCTGGTGATGAGCCGGATGACCGG
CACCACCTGGCGGTCCGCGATGGACGGCACGACCGACCGGAACGCGCTGCTCGCCCTGGCCCGCGAACTC
GGCCGGGTGCTCGGCCGGCTGCACAGGGTGCCGCTGACCGGGAACACCGTGCTCACCCCCCATTCCGAGG
TCTTCCCGGAACTGCTGCGGGAACGCCGCGCGGCGACCGTCGAGGACCACCGCGGGTGGGGCTACCTCTC
GCCCCGGCTGCTGGACCGCCTGGAGGACTGGCTGCCGGACGTGGACACGCTGCTGGCCGGCCGCGAACCC
CGGTTCGTCCACGGCGACCTGCACGGGACCAACATCTTCGTGGACCTGGCCGCGACCGAGGTCACCGGGA
TCGTCGACTTCACCGACGTCTATGCGGGAGACTCCCGCTACAGCCTGGTGCAACTGCATCTCAACGCCTT
CCGGGGCGACCGCGAGATCCTGGCCGCGCTGCTCGACGGGGCGCAGTGGAAGCGGACCGAGGACTTCGCC
CGCGAACTGCTCGCCTTCACCTTCCTGCACGACTTCGAGGTGTTCGAGGAGACCCCGCTGGATCTCTCCG
GCTTCACCGATCCGGAGGAACTGGCGCAGTTCCTCTGGGGGCCGCCGGACACCGCCCCCGGCGCCTGACG
CCCCGGGCCGCCCGGCGCCGCCCCCGGCCCCCGGCGGCCGGCCGCCCGGAGCCCCGCCCGCGCTCGGGAG
CCCCGGGCCCGCGCCGAAGCCCGCTGCTGCGAGCCCGGAGCGGGCCGGCCGACGGCGGTGCGGGCCCGGC
GGCGGACGCTCAGCAGCGGCGGGCGTGAAAGGCCCTGGCATCCTCGATCATCTCCTCCAGGGTGGTCGGC
CGAGCTTCCATCCCAGCTCGGCAAGGATCAACGAGGACAGTCGCACGACGAAGTTCTTCTGGATCGCGCC
CGTGCTGGAAGCACTCAACCTCGAAGCGTGTGGTTGCGGAGCCATCTAGCAACCACACGAAACATGCGCA
ACGAACCGCGCAACGAACAACGCCTAGAACTGGCCCTAGATGAGCTGACTCGTATCGTTGGTAAACCTAG
TTTGACCAGCATGTTTTAACTACGTTCGGTGAGCTGTCAACGGGGCCTGTAACGGCACAACGAACCGTGC
AACGAGAGTGGCCACGGATGCCACCACAGGCACTACAACGGAGTTCGCCACGTACATCACCACAACCACC
GATTCTGGCGGTGAGCTCCCCGATATTCAGCGGAAATGGCTTGGTATCGACCAAGATTCGTAGAACCCCG
TCTCGTCTGGCTGGTATTCAAAACGGGCGCAACGAAACACGCAACGAGACAGGCATGGCCCAAACCAGAA
AACTAGCGTCTACCAGGACTTTTACCTGTCCGACCCGTTGCAACGGAACCCCCCACGGAACCCCCGCGAC
ACCCGCTCCCCAATTGCGTTAGAACAGCGGTGGATTGTCGGCTTCGTTGTGGGCCTTTTGAGCCGCTTCC
TGTTCTGCCGCACGCTCTTTCCTCGCCCGATAGCCGAGTCGCTTAACGGTGTCCAGATGCAGCCCGAAAT
GTTTGGCCGTTTGCGGCCAAGAGTGGCCCTCGTCGTCGTGATAGGCGCGGATGCGTTCGCGGCGTGCAGC
CTGCTCGGCGAGCCACTCGCTGCGTTCCTGCGCCACGAGCCGGACGACGTGGCGTTCGGATAGTCCGGTG
ATTCGAGCGCCTTCGGCGGCGGTCACGCGCCGCTTTTTGCGGACAGTCGGCTGCCGGTTGTAGCCGTCGC
TGTAGCCGTCGCTGTAGCCGTCGCTCATAGCAATGCCTCCATGGCTGACGCGGACTTTGCGCGCCGCGCA
ACTGTGCTCGCCGCCGTGCGCGCTGCTGCGCCCTTCCGCGAGATGGCCGACTGGCGCGCACTGAGTGTGG
CCTCGTAGACCACGATCCCGTCCGCCCAAATGCGCGACTTGGTTGTGATCCAACGCCAAATGCTGTTGGC
GATGGCGCGGACCTCGCTGTCCGGTAGCGGTCCGGGACACACGTCGTTGCACGGGAATTCGGCGTTTCGC
GCGTGGCACTCGGCATAGATCGCGCGGCCGAGTCCGTCCACGTTCCGGGTCGGCAGGTAGATCCGCATGA
GGGCGGGACGATAGGCCCACAACCTGACGGAATCGAACAGTGCGCAATTCCGCCCTAGCGGCGTCGGAGC
CGCTTTGTACGTGGTCTGCTGACGCCAGCGCGGCGGTGGCATGTTCGCGCCGAGCTCGGCCTCGATGTGG
CTGAGTGTGTAGAGATCTGAGTGGAGCCATTCCGTTTCCCAGGCGATGTGGCCGGGGTTTTTGGTCATGA
GGCCTGAGTAACTGCGGTCGCCGTCGACGGCGCGCCGAAGGCCTTCGGCGCACGCCGCCATGTATGCGAG
CGGCTTACGCCGCGCGTATTCGGTGCGTGGAACAGGGGCGTTGAGTGCCCACACTGCGTGTGCGTGGCCG
TTGGCGCGATTGCCCACGATCGCGTTGGGCAGCGGATGGGACCCCCGGGCGCTGAGCGCTCGGAGCGCTG
CGTCTGGATGGTCTACGTCCACGACCAGCAGGTTTGCCAGCGCTGTTGGGTTCGCCTCGATGTACCGGCG
GCCTAGGGCCGACGCGCGGCTTTGGCGGTAGATCCCCTCGAGCAGATCGTCGCTTGCCAGCGGCCAGTAC
GGCAGCCAGAGCTGCTCAAATTCGTCGGCGACGTGGCTCACGCTTGGTAGTAGACCACGATTAATCACCG
GTGTATGGTCCGACACGAGCTCCAAGTCAGATATTTCGCTGAGGGGCCACCCCACAACTGCACACTCCCC
CGCTCTCCCGTCGAGCCCTGGTGGTGGAACACCAGCGACAGCCGAGCACCCCCAACCACCTGTACCAACC
AGGAGGAACACATGCGTCGTTTCGAGGACGTTTCCGGGCCGCTGAGAGCCGCTGTGGCGGCCGTACACGC
CGCCTTAGACCCGTTAGACCCCCTGCCGCCTGAATGCGCGGGTACGAGCCACACAGCGCCCGAACTTACG
GAGCTGGTGGGCTCACCTGGCTTTATGGCGTACGAATCGGCTGTGTGCGACCTGTTGGGCGAGGTGAGGT
ACGCGCTACTCACGCTGGCAAGGGCGACACAGCCGCCCCACCGAGCCCGCACGGCCGCGCGCGGTGTCAA
CAACCGGGTGAGTCGTGCACACCAGCAGGTGTTCGAGGCTTGGCTCGAAGTGCAGGACATCGTGGCGAAC
GCCGCCCGATGAGCCGCGCCTTACGCTGGCTGCCAGCCGTTCGCGGGCTGGTTGGTGCAGCGCGTCGAGC
GGTTAGAGGCCCTGCGGTGTTCCACCACCGCAGGCCTCGCCCTTTTTAAGGCTGAATTTGCTTGTCTCCG
AATCCAACTGGCTTGTCCAAGGGTGTATCTACGCTTAATCCAAAGTTCAAACGAGGGGATTACACATGAC
CAACTTCGATAACGTTCTCGGCTCGATGATCCCCGGCGGGCCCCCCCTCGAGGTCGACGGTAT
Features (pLannotate 1.2.2; 9 found; start..end, strand, type, name):
    535..630     -  CDS            celB (fragment): PGM_KOMXY - Protein inferred from homology: Swiss-Prot protein existence level 3. This enzyme participates in both the breakdown and synthesis of glucose. From Komagataeibacter xylinus (Gluconacetobacter xylinus).
    675..1391    +  CDS            Cycle 3 GFP: Cycle 3 GFP (Crameri et al., 1996) mammalian codon-optimized
   1398..1427    +  CDS            ssrA tag (LVA) (fragment): C-terminal peptide that mediates degradation in bacteria through the ClpXP and ClpAP proteases (McGinness et al., 2006) mutant LVA variant that confers accelerated degradation under some conditions (Andersen et al., 1998)
   1473..1500    -  terminator     rrnB T2 terminator: transcription terminator T2 from the E. coli rrnB gene
   1523..1578    -  CDS            lacI (fragment): lac repressor; lacI; The lac repressor binds to the lac operator to inhibit transcription in E. coli. This inhibition can be relieved by adding lactose or isopropyl-β-D-thiogalactopyranoside (IPTG).
   1761..2349    -  rep_origin     ori: high-copy-number ColE1/pMB1/pBR322/pUC origin of replication
   2521..2596    -  CDS            bla(M) (fragment): β-lactamase lacking the signal sequence; bla(M); allows cytosolic expression of β-lactamase
   2713..3705    +  CDS            hyg: KHYB_STRHY - Experimental evidence at protein level: Swiss-Prot protein existence level 1. The aminoglycoside phosphotransferases achieve inactivation of their antibiotic substrates by phosphorylation. From Streptomyces hygroscopicus.
   6547..4       -  misc_feature   MCS (fragment) (across the origin): pBluescript multiple cloning site
