[The description below was written by a language model from this plasmid's Addgene catalogue record and pLannotate feature annotations shown in this document.]
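Description:
pTE-0X38-GCT1 is a bacterial expression plasmid of about 6.6 kb, built on the pTE-0X1-GCT1 backbone (about 5.6 kb without insert). It was made for work on controlled proteolysis as a means of inactivating proteins in mycobacteria. In E. coli it is maintained at high copy from a ColE1/pUC-type origin and selected with hygromycin, through the Streptomyces hygroscopicus hygromycin phosphotransferase gene. The annotation leaves roughly 2.8 kb downstream of the hygromycin marker without any assigned feature. No mycobacterial replication or integration element is identified in the record, although such a function may lie in that region. Short matches to lacI, β-lactamase, celB and a pBluescript polylinker are only fragments and most likely cloning remnants or chance hits, not functional genes.

The payload is a synthetic cassette of about 1 kb, named P#38-gfp-ssrAec, cloned between ClaI and MluI sites that are both retained. It encodes a Cycle 3 GFP reading frame followed near its C-terminus by an ssrA degradation tag. The insert name points to the E. coli form of the tag, while the annotation software reports only a partial match to the LVA variant. An rrnB T2 terminator element lies just downstream, annotated on the opposite strand. "P#38" is presumably the promoter driving the fusion, but it is not annotated and the record gives no information on its origin or strength.

ssrA tags direct proteins to ClpXP and ClpAP for degradation. The GFP-ssrA fusion therefore works as a fluorescent reporter substrate whose signal reflects how efficiently the tagged protein is degraded, in line with the associated study's development of tag-dependent protein depletion.
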