Addgene plasmid #27053: pTE-0X38-GCT1
Depositing lab: Dirk Schnappinger. Depositing organization: Cornell University. Publication: Protein inactivation in mycobacteria by controlled proteolysis and its application to deplete the beta subunit of RNA polymerase. Kim JH, Wei JR, Wallach JB, Robbins RS, Rubin EJ, Schnappinger D. Nucleic Acids Res. 2011 Mar;39(6):2210-20. doi: 10.1093/nar/gkq1149 PubMed 21075796.
Backbone
  Vector backbone: pTE-0X1-GCT1
  Backbone size w/o insert (bp): 5574
  Vector type: Bacterial Expression
Growth in bacteria
  Bacterial resistance: Hygromycin, 200 μg/mL
  Growth temperature: 37°C
  Growth strain: DH5alpha
  Copy number: High Copy
Gene/Insert
  Gene/Insert name: P#38-gfp-ssrAec
  Species: synthetic gene
  Insert size (bp): 999
  Cloning method: Restriction Enzyme; 5′ cloning site ClaI (not destroyed); 3′ cloning site MluI (not destroyed)
  Sequencing primers: 5′ n/a
Terms and licenses: Academic/Nonprofit Terms; Industry Terms: Not Available to Industry
How to cite: pTE-0X38-GCT1 was a gift from Dirk Schnappinger (Addgene plasmid # 27053 ; http://n2t.net/addgene:27053 ; RRID:Addgene_27053)
