>Addgene plasmid #27053 | pTE-0X38-GCT1 | addgene partial sequence | sequence record 33310 | 27053 with GFP-R (5' CCATCTAATTCAACAAGAATTGGGACAAC 3')
TTGCTAGCCATATGTATATCTCCTTCGCATGCGGATCAACGGCCTGGTCGACAAGGGCAATACGGTGATC
GTCATCGAACATAACCTGGACGTGATCGGCCGTCAACTCGTTGAGGTACCGGTCGGATTCAAATGGTTCG
TCGACGGTCTGATCCCGCGGTGTGCACCGATGCCCTCACGGTTCCAGCGGTCGACCAGGTCCTCGCCGTG
ACGCCCCTTGATCGCAAACGCCACCGAATGCACCACGGCCACAGCCAAAGCCGACACGCTGGTTACCACG
ACGATGTTCACGGGGGGCCCTCGCGGATCTGGCCCAACTGCTGGACTTCCACCGAAGCAATCGAGCCGAT
GTCACGCTGCAACTGGTGCGGGTGGGCGACCCGCGGGCATTCGGCTGCGTACCCACCGACGAGGAGGACC
GCGTAGTCGCCTTTCTGGAGAAGACGGAGCAGACGGTGCTGTTGGGCGCCTGCTGGATTCCCAGGTCTTC
GAACACCGACACGCTCGCGGCGTGATCCAATATTTCTAGATGGCCACCATGGTGACCTCATGACTCGCTA
GCCAGCTGGGGACCCTAGAGGTCCCCTTGAAAAAATTTTTAAAATAAAA
